Addgene plasmid #177860: pSumo-His6-SUMO-AtTPR2(1-209)
Purpose: Bacterial Expression of TPR2
Depositing lab: Karsten Melcher. Depositing organization: Van Andel Research Institute. Publication: Structural basis for recognition of diverse transcriptional repressors by the TOPLESS family of corepressors. Ke J, Ma H, Gu X, Thelen A, Brunzelle JS, Li J, Xu HE, Melcher K. Sci Adv. 2015 Jul 24;1(6):e1500107. doi: 10.1126/sciadv.1500107. eCollection 2015 Jul. PubMed 26601214.
Backbone
  Vector backbone: pSUMO
  Backbone manufacturer: Life Sensors
  Vector type: Bacterial Expression
Growth in bacteria
  Bacterial resistance: Ampicillin, 100 μg/mL
  Growth temperature: 37°C
  Growth strain: DH5alpha
  Copy number: Low Copy
Gene/Insert
  Gene/Insert name: TPR2
  Species: A. thaliana (mustard weed)
  Entrez Gene: TPR2 (a.k.a. AT3G16830, TOPLESS-related 2)
  Tag / fusion protein: 6xHis-SUMO (N terminal on insert)
  Cloning method: Restriction Enzyme; 5′ cloning site BamHI (not destroyed); 3′ cloning site XhoI (not destroyed)
  Sequencing primers: 5′ T7Prom; 3′ T7term
Terms and licenses: Academic/Nonprofit Terms; Industry Terms: Not Available to Industry
How to cite: pSumo-His6-SUMO-AtTPR2(1-209) was a gift from Karsten Melcher (Addgene plasmid # 177860 ; http://n2t.net/addgene:177860 ; RRID:Addgene_177860)
