[The description below was written by a language model from this plasmid's Addgene catalogue record and pLannotate feature annotations shown in this document.]
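Description:
pSumo-His6-SUMO-AtTPR2(1-209) is a 6,325-nt bacterial expression plasmid built on the pSUMO backbone, a pET-style T7 vector. It encodes the N-terminal portion (residues 1-209, per the construct name) of Arabidopsis thaliana TOPLESS-related 2 (TPR2, AT3G16830), a transcriptional corepressor of the TOPLESS family. The fragment was cloned between BamHI and XhoI sites, both retained, in frame behind an N-terminal 6xHis-SUMO fusion partner. The SUMO module is derived from yeast SMT3. It is a ubiquitin-like tag commonly used to aid expression and solubility, and it can be removed by a SUMO-specific protease, while the His tag allows metal-affinity purification. The feature table annotates the SUMO coding sequence but not the upstream His6 described in the catalogue entry. It does flag a short His-tag-like fragment and a T7 gene 10-derived fragment downstream of the insert. These are probably vector remnants, and the record does not indicate whether they are translated.

Expression is driven by a T7 promoter with an adjacent lac operator, followed by the T7 gene 10 ribosome binding site and ending at the T7 terminator. The plasmid also carries lacI, so transcription stays repressed until induction with IPTG in a host that supplies T7 RNA polymerase. Propagation relies on a pBR322-type ColE1 origin with the bom region and rop gene, consistent with the recorded low copy number. Selection is by ampicillin through the bla gene, and an f1 origin is also present. The tetracycline-resistance fragments are nonfunctional backbone remnants. The stated purpose is bacterial production of recombinant TPR2, and the associated publication title points to structural studies of how TOPLESS-family corepressors recognise transcriptional repressors.
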