Features (pLannotate 1.2.2; 20 found; start..end, strand, type, name):
      1..78      -  promoter       lacI promoter: lacI
     86..365     -  CDS            TcR (fragment): tetracycline efflux protein; tet; confers resistance to tetracycline
    387..405     +  promoter       T7 promoter: promoter for bacteriophage T7 RNA polymerase
    406..430     +  protein_bind   lac operator: The lac repressor binds to the lac operator to inhibit transcription in E. coli. This inhibition can be relieved by adding lactose or isopropyl-β-D-thiogalactopyranoside (IPTG). lac repressor encoded by lacI
    445..467     +  RBS            RBS: efficient ribosome binding site from bacteriophage T7 gene 10 (Olins and Rangwala, 1989)
    504..791     +  CDS            SUMO: cleavable ubiquitin-like protein tag; S. cerevisiae SMT3 (truncated and modified); modified to prevent cleavage by eukaryotic SUMO proteases
    798..1439    +  CDS            TPR2 (fragment): TPR2_ARATH - Experimental evidence at protein level: Swiss-Prot protein existence level 1. Transcriptional corepressor. Negative regulator of jasmonate responses (By similarity). From Arabidopsis thaliana (Mouse-ear cress).
   1443..1460    +  CDS            9xHis (fragment): 9xHis affinity tag
   1470..1519    +  CDS            SET1 (fragment): solubility-enhancement tag derived from T7 phage gene 10B
   1527..1574    +  terminator     T7 terminator: transcription terminator for bacteriophage T7 RNA polymerase
   1611..2039    +  rep_origin     f1 ori (sequence partly withheld): f1 bacteriophage origin of replication; arrow indicates direction of (+) strand synthesis
   2092..2196    +  promoter       AmpR promoter: bla
   2197..3057    +  CDS            AmpR: β-lactamase; bla; confers resistance to ampicillin, carbenicillin, and related antibiotics
   3228..3816    +  rep_origin     ori: high-copy-number ColE1/pMB1/pBR322/pUC origin of replication
   4002..4141    -  misc_feature   bom: basis of mobility region from pBR322
   4243..4434    -  CDS            rop: Rop protein, which maintains plasmids at low copy number; rop
   4451..4831    +  CDS            YPB1_ECOLX: Protein predicted: Swiss-Prot protein existence level 4. From Escherichia coli.
   4903..5194    -  CDS            TcR (fragment): tetracycline efflux protein; tet; confers resistance to tetracycline
   5209..5230    -  protein_bind   CAP binding site: CAP binding activates transcription in the presence of cAMP. E. coli catabolite activator protein
   5243..6325    -  CDS            lacI: lac repressor; lacI; The lac repressor binds to the lac operator to inhibit transcription in E. coli. This inhibition can be relieved by adding lactose or isopropyl-β-D-thiogalactopyranoside (IPTG).
>Addgene plasmid #177860 | pSumo-His6-SUMO-AtTPR2(1-209) | addgene full sequence | sequence record 350019 | Addgene NGS Result
ATTCACCACCCTGAATTGACTCTCTTCCGGGCGCTATCATGCCATACCGCGAAAGGTTTTGCGCCATTCG
ATGGTGTCCGGGATCTCGACGCTCTCCCTTATGCGACTCCTGCATTAGGAAGCAGCCCAGTAGTAGGTTG
AGGCCGTTGAGCACCGCCGCCGCAAGGAATGGTGCATGCAAGGAGATGGCGCCCAACAGTCCCCCGGCCA
CGGGGCCTGCCACCATACCCACGCCGAAACAAGCGCTCATGAGCCCGAAGTGGCGAGCCCGATCTTCCCC
ATCGGTGATGTCGGCGATATAGGCGCCAGCAACCGCACCTGTGGCGCCGGTGATGCCGGCCACGATGCGT
CCGGCGTAGAGGATCGAGATCTCGATCCCGCGAAATTAATACGACTCACTATAGGGGAATTGTGAGCGGA
TAACAATTCCCCTCTAGAAATAATTTTGTTTAACTTTAAGAAGGAGATATACCATGGGTCATCACCATCA
TCATCACGGGTCGGACTCAGAAGTCAATCAAGAAGCTAAGCCAGAGGTCAAGCCAGAAGTCAAGCCTGAG
ACTCACATCAATTTAAAGGTGTCCGATGGATCTTCAGAGATCTTCTTCAAGATCAAAAAGACCACTCCTT
TAAGAAGGCTGATGGAAGCGTTCGCTAAAAGACAGGGTAAGGAAATGGACTCCTTAAGATTCTTGTACGA
CGGTATTAGAATTCAAGCTGATCAGGCCCCTGAAGATTTGGACATGGAGGATAACGATATTATTGAGGCT
CACCGCGAACAGATTGGAGGTGGATCCATGAGCAGTCTGAGTCGCGAGCTGGTGTTTCTGATCCTGCAAT
TCCTGGACGAGGAGAAGTTCAAGGAGAGCGTGCACAAGCTGGAGCAGGAGAGCGGCTTCTTCTTCAACAT
TAAGTACTTCGAAGAGAAAGCACTGGCCGGCGAATGGGACGAGGTTGAGAAGTACCTGAGCGGCTTTACC
AAGGTGGACGACAACCGCTACAGCATGAAAATTTTCTTCGAGATCCGCAAACAAAAGTACCTGGAGGCCC
TGGACCGCAACGATCGTGCCAAGGCCGTGGAGATCCTGGCCAAGGACCTGAAGGTGTTCGCCACCTTCAA
CGAGGAGCTGTACAAGGAGATCACCCAGCTGCTGACACTGGAGAACTTCCGCGAGAACGAACAGCTGAGC
AAGTACGGCGACACCAAAAGCGCACGCAGCATCATGTACACCGAGCTGAAGAAGCTGATCGAGGCCAACC
CGCTGTTCCGCGAGAAGCTGGCCTTCCCGAGCTTCAAGGCCAGTCGCCTGCGCACCCTGATCAACCAAAG
CCTGAACTGGCAGCACCAGCTGTGCAAGAACCCGCGTCCGAACCCGGACATTAAGACCCTGTTCCTGGAC
CACAGTTGTAGTCCGAGCAATGGCTAAGCGGCCGCACTCGAGCACCACCACCACCACCACTGAGATCCGG
CTGCTAACAAAGCCCGAAAGGAAGCTGAGTTGGCTGCTGCCACCGCTGAGCAATAACTAGCATAACCCCT
TGGGGCCTCTAAACGGGTCTTGAGGGGTTTTTTGCTGAAAGGAGGAACTATATCCGGATTGGCGAATGGG
[124 nt withheld, positions 1611-1734]
C
[91 nt withheld, positions 1736-1826]
A
[49 nt withheld, positions 1828-1876]
CCTTTGACGTTGGAGTCCACGTTCTTT
[37 nt withheld, positions 1904-1940]
ACCCTATCTCGGTCTATTCTTTTGATTTATAAGGGATTTTGCCGATTTCGGCCTATTGGTTAAAAAATGA
GCTGATTTAACAAAAATTTAACGCGAATTTTAACAAAATATTAACGCTTACAATTTAGGTGGCACTTTTC
GGGGAAATGTGCGCGGAACCCCTATTTGTTTATTTTTCTAAATACATTCAAATATGTATCCGCTCATGAG
ACAATAACCCTGATAAATGCTTCAATAATATTGAAAAAGGAAGAGTATGAGTATTCAACATTTCCGTGTC
GCCCTTATTCCCTTTTTTGCGGCATTTTGCCTTCCTGTTTTTGCTCACCCAGAAACGCTGGTGAAAGTAA
AAGATGCTGAAGATCAGTTGGGTGCACGAGTGGGTTACATCGAACTGGATCTCAACAGCGGTAAGATCCT
TGAGAGTTTTCGCCCCGAAGAACGTTTTCCAATGATGAGCACTTTTAAAGTTCTGCTATGTGGCGCGGTA
TTATCCCGTATTGACGCCGGGCAAGAGCAACTCGGTCGCCGCATACACTATTCTCAGAATGACTTGGTTG
AGTACTCACCAGTCACAGAAAAGCATCTTACGGATGGCATGACAGTAAGAGAATTATGCAGTGCTGCCAT
AACCATGAGTGATAACACTGCGGCCAACTTACTTCTGACAACGATCGGAGGACCGAAGGAGCTAACCGCT
TTTTTGCACAACATGGGGGATCATGTAACTCGCCTTGATCGTTGGGAACCGGAGCTGAATGAAGCCATAC
CAAACGACGAGCGTGACACCACGATGCCTGCAGCAATGGCAACAACGTTGCGCAAACTATTAACTGGCGA
ACTACTTACTCTAGCTTCCCGGCAACAATTAATAGACTGGATGGAGGCGGATAAAGTTGCAGGACCACTT
CTGCGCTCGGCCCTTCCGGCTGGCTGGTTTATTGCTGATAAATCTGGAGCCGGTGAGCGTGGTTCTCGCG
GTATCATTGCAGCACTGGGGCCAGATGGTAAGCCCTCCCGTATCGTAGTTATCTACACGACGGGGAGTCA
GGCAACTATGGATGAACGAAATAGACAGATCGCTGAGATAGGTGCCTCACTGATTAAGCATTGGTAACTG
TCAGACCAAGTTTACTCATATATACTTTAGATTGATTTAAAACTTCATTTTTAATTTAAAAGGATCTAGG
TGAAGATCCTTTTTGATAATCTCATGACCAAAATCCCTTAACGTGAGTTTTCGTTCCACTGAGCGTCAGA
CCCCGTAGAAAAGATCAAAGGATCTTCTTGAGATCCTTTTTTTCTGCGCGTAATCTGCTGCTTGCAAACA
AAAAAACCACCGCTACCAGCGGTGGTTTGTTTGCCGGATCAAGAGCTACCAACTCTTTTTCCGAAGGTAA
CTGGCTTCAGCAGAGCGCAGATACCAAATACTGTCCTTCTAGTGTAGCCGTAGTTAGGCCACCACTTCAA
GAACTCTGTAGCACCGCCTACATACCTCGCTCTGCTAATCCTGTTACCAGTGGCTGCTGCCAGTGGCGAT
AAGTCGTGTCTTACCGGGTTGGACTCAAGACGATAGTTACCGGATAAGGCGCAGCGGTCGGGCTGAACGG
GGGGTTCGTGCACACAGCCCAGCTTGGAGCGAACGACCTACACCGAACTGAGATACCTACAGCGTGAGCT
ATGAGAAAGCGCCACGCTTCCCGAAGGGAGAAAGGCGGACAGGTATCCGGTAAGCGGCAGGGTCGGAACA
GGAGAGCGCACGAGGGAGCTTCCAGGGGGAAACGCCTGGTATCTTTATAGTCCTGTCGGGTTTCGCCACC
TCTGACTTGAGCGTCGATTTTTGTGATGCTCGTCAGGGGGGCGGAGCCTATGGAAAAACGCCAGCAACGC
GGCCTTTTTACGGTTCCTGGCCTTTTGCTGGCCTTTTGCTCACATGTTCTTTCCTGCGTTATCCCCTGAT
TCTGTGGATAACCGTATTACCGCCTTTGAGTGAGCTGATACCGCTCGCCGCAGCCGAACGACCGAGCGCA
GCGAGTCAGTGAGCGAGGAAGCGGAAGAGCGCCTGATGCGGTATTTTCTCCTTACGCATCTGTGCGGTAT
TTCACACCGCAATGGTGCACTCTCAGTACAATCTGCTCTGATGCCGCATAGTTAAGCCAGTATACACTCC
GCTATCGCTACGTGACTGGGTCATGGCTGCGCCCCGACACCCGCCAACACCCGCTGACGCGCCCTGACGG
GCTTGTCTGCTCCCGGCATCCGCTTACAGACAAGCTGTGACCGTCTCCGGGAGCTGCATGTGTCAGAGGT
TTTCACCGTCATCACCGAAACGCGCGAGGCAGCTGCGGTAAAGCTCATCAGCGTGGTCGTGAAGCGATTC
ACAGATGTCTGCCTGTTCATCCGCGTCCAGCTCGTTGAGTTTCTCCAGAAGCGTTAATGTCTGGCTTCTG
ATAAAGCGGGCCATGTTAAGGGCGGTTTTTTCCTGTTTGGTCACTGATGCCTCCGTGTAAGGGGGATTTC
TGTTCATGGGGGTAATGATACCGATGAAACGAGAGAGGATGCTCACGATACGGGTTACTGATGATGAACA
TGCCCGGTTACTGGAACGTTGTGAGGGTAAACAACTGGCGGTATGGATGCGGCGGGACCAGAGAAAAATC
ACTCAGGGTCAATGCCAGCGCTTCGTTAATACAGATGTAGGTGTTCCACAGGGTAGCCAGCAGCATCCTG
CGATGCAGATCCGGAACATAATGGTGCAGGGCGCTGACTTCCGCGTTTCCAGACTTTACGAAACACGGAA
ACCGAAGACCATTCATGTTGTTGCTCAGGTCGCAGACGTTTTGCAGCAGCAGTCGCTTCACGTTCGCTCG
CGTATCGGTGATTCATTCTGCTAACCAGTAAGGCAACCCCGCCAGCCTAGCCGGGTCCTCAACGACAGGA
GCACGATCATGCGCACCCGTGGGGCCGCCATGCCGGCGATAATGGCCTGCTTCTCGCCGAAACGTTTGGT
GGCGGGACCAGTGACGAAGGCTTGAGCGAGGGCGTGCAAGATTCCGAATACCGCAAGCGACAGGCCGATC
ATCGTCGCGCTCCAGCGAAAGCGGTCCTCGCCGAAAATGACCCAGAGCGCTGCCGGCACCTGTCCTACGA
GTTGCATGATAAAGAAGACAGTCATAAGTGCGGCGACGATAGTCATGCCCCGCGCCCACCGGAAGGAGCT
GACTGGGTTGAAGGCTCTCAAGGGCATCGGTCGAGATCCCGGTGCCTAATGAGTGAGCTAACTTACATTA
ATTGCGTTGCGCTCACTGCCCGCTTTCCAGTCGGGAAACCTGTCGTGCCAGCTGCATTAATGAATCGGCC
AACGCGCGGGGAGAGGCGGTTTGCGTATTGGGCGCCAGGGTGGTTTTTCTTTTCACCAGTGAGACGGGCA
ACAGCTGATTGCCCTTCACCGCCTGGCCCTGAGAGAGTTGCAGCAAGCGGTCCACGCTGGTTTGCCCCAG
CAGGCGAAAATCCTGTTTGATGGTGGTTAACGGCGGGATATAACATGAGCTGTCTTCGGTATCGTCGTAT
CCCACTACCGAGATATCCGCACCAACGCGCAGCCCGGACTCGGTAATGGCGCGCATTGCGCCCAGCGCCA
TCTGATCGTTGGCAACCAGCATCGCAGTGGGAACGATGCCCTCATTCAGCATTTGCATGGTTTGTTGAAA
ACCGGACATGGCACTCCAGTCGCCTTCCCGTTCCGCTATCGGCTGAATTTGATTGCGAGTGAGATATTTA
TGCCAGCCAGCCAGACGCAGACGCGCCGAGACAGAACTTAATGGGCCCGCTAACAGCGCGATTTGCTGGT
GACCCAATGCGACCAGATGCTCCACGCCCAGTCGCGTACCGTCTTCATGGGAGAAAATAATACTGTTGAT
GGGTGTCTGGTCAGAGACATCAAGAAATAACGCCGGAACATTAGTGCAGGCAGCTTCCACAGCAATGGCA
TCCTGGTCATCCAGCGGATAGTTAATGATCAGCCCACTGACGCGTTGCGCGAGAAGATTGTGCACCGCCG
CTTTACAGGCTTCGACGCCGCTTCGTTCTACCATCGACACCACCACGCTGGCACCCAGTTGATCGGCGCG
AGATTTAATCGCCGCGACAATTTGCGACGGCGCGTGCAGGGCCAGACTGGAGGTGGCAACGCCAATCAGC
AACGACTGTTTGCCCGCCAGTTGTTGTGCCACGCGGTTGGGAATGTAATTCAGCTCCGCCATCGCCGCTT
CCACTTTTTCCCGCGTTTTCGCAGAAACGTGGCTGGCCTGGTTCACCACGCGGGAAACGGTCTGATAAGA
GACACCGGCATACTCTGCGACATCGTATAACGTTACTGGTTTCAC
